>Addgene plasmid #142842 | TFORF1760 | addgene full sequence | sequence record 396024 | Addgene NGS Result
TTAATGTAGTCTTATGCAATACTCTTGTAGTCTTGCAACATGGTAACGATGAGTTAGCAACATGCCTTAC
AAGGAGAGAAAAAGCACCGTGCATGCCGATTGGTGGAAGTAAGGTGGTACGATCGTGCCTTATTAGGAAG
GCAACAGACGGGTCTGACATGGATTGGACGAACCACTGAATTGCCGCATTGCAGAGATATTGTATTTAAG
TGCCTAGCTCGATACATAAACGGGTCTCTCTGGTTAGACCAGATCTGAGCCTGGGAGCTCTCTGGCTAAC
TAGGGAACCCACTGCTTAAGCCTCAATAAAGCTTGCCTTGAGTGCTTCAAGTAGTGTGTGCCCGTCTGTT
GTGTGACTCTGGTAACTAGAGATCCCTCAGACCCTTTTAGTCAGTGTGGAAAATCTCTAGCAGTGGCGCC
CGAACAGGGACTTGAAAGCGAAAGGGAAACCAGAGGAGCTCTCTCGACGCAGGACTCGGCTTGCTGAAGC
GCGCACGGCAAGAGGCGAGGGGCGGCGACTGGTGAGTACGCCAAAAATTTTGACTAGCGGAGGCTAGAAG
GAGAGAGATGGGTGCGAGAGCGTCAGTATTAAGCGGGGGAGAATTAGATCGCGATGGGAAAAAATTCGGT
TAAGGCCAGGGGGAAAGAAAAAATATAAATTAAAACATATAGTATGGGCAAGCAGGGAGCTAGAACGATT
CGCAGTTAATCCTGGCCTGTTAGAAACATCAGAAGGCTGTAGACAAATACTGGGACAGCTACAACCATCC
CTTCAGACAGGATCAGAAGAACTTAGATCATTATATAATACAGTAGCAACCCTCTATTGTGTGCATCAAA
GGATAGAGATAAAAGACACCAAGGAAGCTTTAGACAAGATAGAGGAAGAGCAAAACAAAAGTAAGACCAC
CGCACAGCAAGCGGCCGCTGATCTTCAGACCTGGAGGAGGAGATATGAGGGACAATTGGAGAAGTGAATT
ATATAAATATAAAGTAGTAAAAATTGAACCATTAGGAGTAGCACCCACCAAGGCAAAGAGAAGAGTGGTG
CAGAGAGAAAAAAGAGCAGTGGGAATAGGAGCTTTGTTCCTTGGGTTCTTGGGAGCAGCAGGAAGCACTA
TGGGCGCAGCGTCAATGACGCTGACGGTACAGGCCAGACAATTATTGTCTGGTATAGTGCAGCAGCAGAA
CAATTTGCTGAGGGCTATTGAGGCGCAACAGCATCTGTTGCAACTCACAGTCTGGGGCATCAAGCAGCTC
CAGGCAAGAATCCTGGCTGTGGAAAGATACCTAAAGGATCAACAGCTCCTGGGGATTTGGGGTTGCTCTG
GAAAACTCATTTGCACCACTGCTGTGCCTTGGAATGCTAGTTGGAGTAATAAATCTCTGGAACAGATTTG
GAATCACACGACCTGGATGGAGTGGGACAGAGAAATTAACAATTACACAAGCTTAATACACTCCTTAATT
GAAGAATCGCAAAACCAGCAAGAAAAGAATGAACAAGAATTATTGGAATTAGATAAATGGGCAAGTTTGT
GGAATTGGTTTAACATAACAAATTGGCTGTGGTATATAAAATTATTCATAATGATAGTAGGAGGCTTGGT
AGGTTTAAGAATAGTTTTTGCTGTACTTTCTATAGTGAATAGAGTTAGGCAGGGATATTCACCATTATCG
TTTCAGACCCACCTCCCAACCCCGAGGGGACCCATGCATTGCATCTCAATTAGTCAGCAACCAGGTGTGG
AAAGTCCCCAGGCTCCCCAGCAGGCAGAAGTATGCAAAGCATGCGTCTCAATTAGTCAGCAACCATAGTC
CCGCCCCTAACTCCGCCCATCCCGCCCCTAACTCCGCCCAGTTCCGCCCATTCTCCGCCCCATGGCTGAC
TAATTTTTTTTATTTATGCAGAGGCCGAGGCCGCCTCGGCCTCTGAGCTATTCCAGAAGTAGTGAGGAGG
CTTTTTTGGAGGCCTAGGCTTTTGCAAAAAGCTTTCTAGAGGTACCACCGGAGCTTACCATGACCGAGTA
CAAGCCCACGGTGCGCCTCGCCACCCGCGACGACGTCCCCAGGGCCGTACGCACCCTCGCCGCCGCGTTC
GCCGACTACCCCGCCACGCGCCACACCGTCGATCCGGACCGCCACATCGAGCGGGTCACCGAGCTGCAAG
AACTCTTCCTCACGCGCGTCGGGCTCGACATCGGCAAGGTGTGGGTCGCGGACGACGGCGCCGCCGTGGC
GGTCTGGACCACGCCGGAGAGCGTCGAAGCGGGGGCGGTGTTCGCCGAGATCGGCCCGCGCATGGCCGAG
TTGAGCGGTTCCCGGCTGGCCGCGCAGCAACAGATGGAAGGCCTCCTGGCGCCGCACCGGCCCAAGGAGC
CCGCGTGGTTCCTGGCCACCGTCGGCGTCTCGCCCGACCACCAGGGCAAGGGTCTGGGCAGCGCCGTCGT
GCTCCCCGGAGTGGAGGCGGCCGAGCGCGCCGGGGTGCCCGCCTTCCTGGAGACCTCCGCGCCCCGCAAC
CTCCCCTTCTACGAGCGGCTCGGCTTCACCGTCACCGCCGACGTCGAGGTGCCCGAAGGACCGCGCACCT
GGTGCATGACCCGCAAGCCCGGTGCCAGTTAACGAATTCTAGATCTTGAGACAAATGGCAGTATTCATCC
ACAATTTTAAAAGAAAAGGGGGGATTGGGGGGTACAGTGCAGGGGAAAGAATAGTAGACATAATAGCAAC
AGACATACAAACTAAAGAATTACAAAAACAAATTACAAAAATTCAAAATTTTCGGGTTTATTACAGGGAC
AGCAGAGATCCACTTTGGCGCCGGCTCGAGGCCTGCAGGTGCAAAGATGGATAAAGTTTTAAACAGAGAG
GAATCTTTGCAGCTAATGGACCTTCTAGGTCTTGAAAGGAGTGGGAATTGGCTCCGGTGCCCGTCAGTGG
GCAGAGCGCACATCGCCCACAGTCCCCGAGAAGTTGGGGGGAGGGGTCGGCAATTGAACCGGTGCCTAGA
GAAGGTGGCGCGGGGTAAACTGGGAAAGTGATGTCGTGTACTGGCTCCGCCTTTTTCCCGAGGGTGGGGG
AGAACCGTATATAAGTGCAGTAGTCGCCGTGAACGTTCTTTTTCGCAACGGGTTTGCCGCCAGAACACAG
GTAAGTGCCGTGTGTGGTTCCCGCGGGCCTGGCCTCTTTACGGGTTATGGCCCTTGCGTGCCTTGAATTA
CTTCCACCTGGCTGCAGTACGTGATTCTTGATCCCGAGCTTCGGGTTGGAAGTGGGTGGGAGAGTTCGAG
GCCTTGCGCTTAAGGAGCCCCTTCGCCTCGTGCTTGAGTTGAGGCCTGGCCTGGGCGCTGGGGCCGCCGC
GTGCGAATCTGGTGGCACCTTCGCGCCTGTCTCGCTGCTTTCGATAAGTCTCTAGCCATTTAAAATTTTT
GATGACCTGCTGCGACGCTTTTTTTCTGGCAAGATAGTCTTGTAAATGCGGGCCAAGATCTGCACACTGG
TATTTCGGTTTTTGGGGCCGCGGGCGGCGACGGGGCCCGTGCGTCCCAGCGCACATGTTCGGCGAGGCGG
GGCCTGCGAGCGCGGCCACCGAGAATCGGACGGGGGTAGTCTCAAGCTGGCCGGCCTGCTCTGGTGCCTG
GCCTCGCGCCGCCGTGTATCGCCCCGCCCTGGGCGGCAAGGCTGGCCCGGTCGGCACCAGTTGCGTGAGC
GGAAAGATGGCCGCTTCCCGGCCCTGCTGCAGGGAGCTCAAAATGGAGGACGCGGCGCTCGGGAGAGCGG
GCGGGTGAGTCACCCACACAAAGGAAAAGGGCCTTTCCGTCCTCAGCCGTCGCTTCATGTGACTCCACGG
AGTACCGGGCGCCGTCCAGGCACCTCGATTAGTTCTCGAGCTTTTGGAGTACGTCGTCTTTAGGTTGGGG
GGAGGGGTTTTATGCGATGGAGTTTCCCCACACTGAGTGGGTGGAGACTGAAGTTAGGCCAGCTTGGCAC
TTGATGTAATTCTCCTTGGAATTTGCCCTTTTTGAGTTTGGATCTTGGTTCATTCTCAAGCCTCAGACAG
TGGTTCAAAGTTTTTTTCTTCCATTTCAGGTGTCGTGAGGCTAGCACCGCCACCATGAACAAGTTCCAGG
GACCCGTGACATTAAAGGATGTTATTGTGGAATTCACCAAGGAAGAATGGAAGTTACTGACCCCTGCTCA
GAGGACTCTGTATAAGGATGTGATGCTGGAAAACTATAGTCACCTTGTCTCAGTGGGTTACCATGTGAAT
AAGCCAAATGCAGTCTTCAAGTTGAAGCAAGGAAAAGAGCCATGGATATTAGAAGTAGAATTTCCACATC
GGGGCTTCCCTGAAGACCTATGGAGCATTCATGATCTAGAAGCAAGATACCAGGAAAGCCAAGCTGGAAA
TTCAAGGAATGGAGAACTCACAAAACATCAGAAAACTCATACCACAGAGAAAGCCTGTGAATGTAAGGAA
TGTGGGAAGTTCTTCTGCCAGAAGTCTGCCCTCATAGTACATCAGCATACTCACTCAAAGGGCAAATCCT
ATGACTGTGATAAATGTGGGAAATCTTTCTCTAAAAATGAAGACCTCATAAGACATCAGAAAATTCACAC
GAGAGATAAAACCTATGAGTGTAAAGAATGTAAGAAAATATTTTACCACCTATCATCTCTCAGTAGACAT
CTGAGAACCCATGCAGGAGAGAAACCCTATGAATGTAATCAGTGTGAAAAATCCTTCTACCAGAAACCAC
ATCTCACAGAACATCAGAAAACACACACAGGGGAGAAACCTTTTGAATGTACTGAATGTGGGAAGTTCTT
CTATGTGAAGGCATACCTCATGGTACATCAGAAAACACACACAGGGGAGAAACCCTATGAGTGTAAGGAG
TGTGGGAAAGCCTTTTCCCAGAAGTCACACCTCACAGTACATCAGAGAATGCACACAGGGGAGAAACCCT
ATAAATGTAAGGAATGTGGGAAATTCTTCTCTAGGAATTCACACCTCAAAACTCATCAGAGAAGTCACAC
AGGAGAGAAACCCTATGAATGTAAGGAATGTAGGAAATGCTTCTACCAGAAGTCAGCCCTCACAGTACAT
CAGCGAACTCACACAGGGGAGAAACCCTTTGAATGTAATAAATGTGGGAAAACATTTTACTATAAATCAG
ACCTCACTAAACATCAGAGAAAACACACAGGGGAGAAGCCCTATGAATGCACAGAATGTGGCAAATCTTT
TGCTGTGAATTCAGTCCTCAGATTACATCAAAGGACTCACACAGGAGAGAAGCCCTATGCATGCAAGGAA
TGTGGGAAGTCCTTTTCTCAGAAGTCACATTTTATTATACATCAGAGAAAACACACAGGGGAGAAGCCCT
ATGAGTGTCAGGAGTGTGGGGAAACCTTTATCCAGAAGTCACAACTCACTGCACATCAGAAGACACACAC
AAAGAAGAGGAATGCTGAGAAGTAGTAATGAACTAGTCCGTAACTTGAAAGTATTTCGATTTCTTGGCTT
TATATATCTTGTGGAAAGGACGAGAGATCACTTAACGCGCCTCATCGACGCGTTAAGTCGACAATCAACC
TCTGGATTACAAAATTTGTGAAAGATTGACTGGTATTCTTAACTATGTTGCTCCTTTTACGCTATGTGGA
TACGCTGCTTTAATGCCTTTGTATCATGCTATTGCTTCCCGTATGGCTTTCATTTTCTCCTCCTTGTATA
AATCCTGGTTGCTGTCTCTTTATGAGGAGTTGTGGCCCGTTGTCAGGCAACGTGGCGTGGTGTGCACTGT
GTTTGCTGACGCAACCCCCACTGGTTGGGGCATTGCCACCACCTGTCAGCTCCTTTCCGGGACTTTCGCT
TTCCCCCTCCCTATTGCCACGGCGGAACTCATCGCCGCCTGCCTTGCCCGCTGCTGGACAGGGGCTCGGC
TGTTGGGCACTGACAATTCCGTGGTGTTGTCGGGGAAATCATCGTCCTTTCCTTGGCTGCTCGCCTGTGT
TGCCACCTGGATTCTGCGCGGGACGTCCTTCTGCTACGTCCCTTCGGCCCTCAATCCAGCGGACCTTCCT
TCCCGCGGCCTGCTGCCGGCTCTGCGGCCTCTTCCGCGTCTTCGCCTTCGCCCTCAGACGAGTCGGATCT
CCCTTTGGGCCGCCTCCCCGCGTCGACTTTAAGACCAATGACTTACAAGGCAGCTGTAGATCTTAGCCAC
TTTTTAAAAGAAAAGGGGGGACTGGAAGGGCTAATTCACTCCCAACGAAGACAAGATCTGCTTTTTGCTT
GTACTGGGTCTCTCTGGTTAGACCAGATCTGAGCCTGGGAGCTCTCTGGCTAACTAGGGAACCCACTGCT
TAAGCCTCAATAAAGCTTGCCTTGAGTGCTTCAAGTAGTGTGTGCCCGTCTGTTGTGTGACTCTGGTAAC
TAGAGATCCCTCAGACCCTTTTAGTCAGTGTGGAAAATCTCTAGCAGTACGTATAGTAGTTCATGTCATC
TTATTATTCAGTATTTATAACTTGCAAAGAAATGAATATCAGAGAGTGAGAGGAACTTGTTTATTGCAGC
TTATAATGGTTACAAATAAAGCAATAGCATCACAAATTTCACAAATAAAGCATTTTTTTCACTGCATTCT
AGTTGTGGTTTGTCCAAACTCATCAATGTATCTTATCATGTCTGGCTCTAGCTATCCCGCCCCTAACTCC
GCCCATCCCGCCCCTAACTCCGCCCAGTTCCGCCCATTCTCCGCCCCATGGCTGACTAATTTTTTTTATT
TATGCAGAGGCCGAGGCCGCCTCGGCCTCTGAGCTATTCCAGAAGTAGTGAGGAGGCTTTTTTGGAGGCC
TAGGGACGTACCCAATTCGCCCTATAGTGAGTCGTATTACGCGCGCTCACTGGCCGTCGTTTTACAACGT
CGTGACTGGGAAAACCCTGGCGTTACCCAACTTAATCGCCTTGCAGCACATCCCCCTTTCGCCAGCTGGC
GTAATAGCGAAGAGGCCCGCACCGATCGCCCTTCCCAACAGTTGCGCAGCCTGAATGGCGAATGGG
[124 nt withheld, positions 7067-7190]
C
[91 nt withheld, positions 7192-7282]
A
[49 nt withheld, positions 7284-7332]
CCTTTGACGTTGGAGTCCACGTTCTTT
[37 nt withheld, positions 7360-7396]
ACCCTATCTCGGTCTATTCTTTTGATTTATAAGGGATTTTGCCGATTTCGGCCTATTGGTTAAAAAATGA
GCTGATTTAACAAAAATTTAACGCGAATTTTAACAAAATATTAACGCTTACAATTTAGGTGGCACTTTTC
GGGGAAATGTGCGCGGAACCCCTATTTGTTTATTTTTCTAAATACATTCAAATATGTATCCGCTCATGAG
ACAATAACCCTGATAAATGCTTCAATAATATTGAAAAAGGAAGAGTATGAGTATTCAACATTTCCGTGTC
GCCCTTATTCCCTTTTTTGCGGCATTTTGCCTTCCTGTTTTTGCTCACCCAGAAACGCTGGTGAAAGTAA
AAGATGCTGAAGATCAGTTGGGTGCACGAGTGGGTTACATCGAACTGGATCTCAACAGCGGTAAGATCCT
TGAGAGTTTTCGCCCCGAAGAACGTTTTCCAATGATGAGCACTTTTAAAGTTCTGCTATGTGGCGCGGTA
TTATCCCGTATTGACGCCGGGCAAGAGCAACTCGGTCGCCGCATACACTATTCTCAGAATGACTTGGTTG
AGTACTCACCAGTCACAGAAAAGCATCTTACGGATGGCATGACAGTAAGAGAATTATGCAGTGCTGCCAT
AACCATGAGTGATAACACTGCGGCCAACTTACTTCTGACAACGATCGGAGGACCGAAGGAGCTAACCGCT
TTTTTGCACAACATGGGGGATCATGTAACTCGCCTTGATCGTTGGGAACCGGAGCTGAATGAAGCCATAC
CAAACGACGAGCGTGACACCACGATGCCTGTAGCAATGGCAACAACGTTGCGCAAACTATTAACTGGCGA
ACTACTTACTCTAGCTTCCCGGCAACAATTAATAGACTGGATGGAGGCGGATAAAGTTGCAGGACCACTT
CTGCGCTCGGCCCTTCCGGCTGGCTGGTTTATTGCTGATAAATCTGGAGCCGGTGAGCGTGGGTCTCGCG
GTATCATTGCAGCACTGGGGCCAGATGGTAAGCCCTCCCGTATCGTAGTTATCTACACGACGGGGAGTCA
GGCAACTATGGATGAACGAAATAGACAGATCGCTGAGATAGGTGCCTCACTGATTAAGCATTGGTAACTG
TCAGACCAAGTTTACTCATATATACTTTAGATTGATTTAAAACTTCATTTTTAATTTAAAAGGATCTAGG
TGAAGATCCTTTTTGATAATCTCATGACCAAAATCCCTTAACGTGAGTTTTCGTTCCACTGAGCGTCAGA
CCCCGTAGAAAAGATCAAAGGATCTTCTTGAGATCCTTTTTTTCTGCGCGTAATCTGCTGCTTGCAAACA
AAAAAACCACCGCTACCAGCGGTGGTTTGTTTGCCGGATCAAGAGCTACCAACTCTTTTTCCGAAGGTAA
CTGGCTTCAGCAGAGCGCAGATACCAAATACTGTTCTTCTAGTGTAGCCGTAGTTAGGCCACCACTTCAA
GAACTCTGTAGCACCGCCTACATACCTCGCTCTGCTAATCCTGTTACCAGTGGCTGCTGCCAGTGGCGAT
AAGTCGTGTCTTACCGGGTTGGACTCAAGACGATAGTTACCGGATAAGGCGCAGCGGTCGGGCTGAACGG
GGGGTTCGTGCACACAGCCCAGCTTGGAGCGAACGACCTACACCGAACTGAGATACCTACAGCGTGAGCT
ATGAGAAAGCGCCACGCTTCCCGAAGGGAGAAAGGCGGACAGGTATCCGGTAAGCGGCAGGGTCGGAACA
GGAGAGCGCACGAGGGAGCTTCCAGGGGGAAACGCCTGGTATCTTTATAGTCCTGTCGGGTTTCGCCACC
TCTGACTTGAGCGTCGATTTTTGTGATGCTCGTCAGGGGGGCGGAGCCTATGGAAAAACGCCAGCAACGC
GGCCTTTTTACGGTTCCTGGCCTTTTGCTGGCCTTTTGCTCACATGTTCTTTCCTGCGTTATCCCCTGAT
TCTGTGGATAACCGTATTACCGCCTTTGAGTGAGCTGATACCGCTCGCCGCAGCCGAACGACCGAGCGCA
GCGAGTCAGTGAGCGAGGAAGCGGAAGAGCGCCCAATACGCAAACCGCCTCTCCCCGCGCGTTGGCCGAT
TCATTAATGCAGCTGGCACGACAGGTTTCCCGACTGGAAAGCGGGCAGTGAGCGCAACGCAATTAATGTG
AGTTAGCTCACTCATTAGGCACCCCAGGCTTTACACTTTATGCTTCCGGCTCGTATGTTGTGTGGAATTG
TGAGCGGATAACAATTTCACACAGGAAACAGCTATGACCATGATTACGCCAAGCGCGCAATTAACCCTCA
CTAAAGGGAACAAAAGCTGGAGCTGCAAGC
Features (pLannotate 1.2.2; 31 found; start..end, strand, type, name):
      5..231     +  promoter       RSV promoter: Rous sarcoma virus enhancer/promoter
    232..412     +  LTR            5' LTR (truncated): truncated 5' long terminal repeat (LTR) from HIV-1
    459..584     +  misc_feature   HIV-1 Ψ: packaging signal of human immunodeficiency virus type 1
    568..931     +  CDS            HIV-1 gag (fragment): gag protein from human immunodeficiency virus 1; gag
   1077..1310    +  misc_feature   RRE: The Rev response element (RRE) of HIV-1 allows for Rev-dependent mRNA export from the nucleus to the cytoplasm.
   1687..1713    +  CDS            Rev (fragment): human immunodeficiency virus 1 (HIV-1) Rev protein; rev; enhances nuclear export of unspliced and incompletely spliced viral mRNAs
   1720..1743    +  promoter       SV40 promoter (fragment): SV40 early promoter
   1744..1815    +  promoter       SV40 promoter (fragment): SV40 enhancer and early promoter
   1839..1974    +  rep_origin     SV40 ori: SV40 origin of replication
   2020..2616    +  CDS            PuroR (fragment): puromycin N-acetyltransferase; pac from Streptomyces; confers resistance to puromycin
   2665..2782    +  misc_feature   cPPT/CTS: central polypurine tract and central termination sequence of HIV-1
   2847..2913    +  CDS            small t antigen (fragment): SV40 (simian virus 40) small t antigen
   2920..4098    +  promoter       EF-1α promoter: strong constitutive promoter for human elongation factor EF-1α
   4115..4519    +  CDS            ZNF25 (fragment): ZNF25_HUMAN - Also known as KOX19. Experimental evidence at protein level: Swiss-Prot protein existence level 1. May be involved in transcriptional regulation. From Homo sapiens (Human).
   5498..5551    +  promoter       U6 promoter (fragment): RNA polymerase III promoter for human U6 snRNA
   5593..6181    +  misc_feature   WPRE: woodchuck hepatitis virus posttranscriptional regulatory element
   6232..6251    +  misc_feature   cPPT/CTS (fragment): central polypurine tract and central termination sequence of HIV-1
   6253..6486    +  LTR            3' LTR (ΔU3): self-inactivating 3' long terminal repeat (LTR) from HIV-1
   6564..6685    +  polyA_signal   SV40 poly(A) signal: SV40 polyadenylation signal
   6725..6860    +  rep_origin     SV40 ori: SV40 origin of replication
   6881..6899    -  promoter       T7 promoter: promoter for bacteriophage T7 RNA polymerase
   6907..7062    +  CDS            lacZα (fragment): LacZα fragment of β-galactosidase; lacZ fragment
   7067..7495    +  rep_origin     f1 ori (sequence partly withheld): f1 bacteriophage origin of replication; arrow indicates direction of (+) strand synthesis
   7548..7652    +  promoter       AmpR promoter: bla
   7653..8513    +  CDS            AmpR: β-lactamase; bla; confers resistance to ampicillin, carbenicillin, and related antibiotics
   8684..9272    +  rep_origin     ori: high-copy-number ColE1/pMB1/pBR322/pUC origin of replication
   9455..9547    +  CDS            lacI (fragment): lac repressor; lacI; The lac repressor binds to the lac operator to inhibit transcription in E. coli. This inhibition can be relieved by adding lactose or isopropyl-β-D-thiogalactopyranoside (IPTG).
   9560..9581    +  protein_bind   CAP binding site: CAP binding activates transcription in the presence of cAMP. E. coli catabolite activator protein
   9596..9626    +  promoter       lac promoter: promoter for the E. coli lac operon
   9634..9650    +  protein_bind   lac operator: The lac repressor binds to the lac operator to inhibit transcription in E. coli. This inhibition can be relieved by adding lactose or isopropyl-β-D-thiogalactopyranoside (IPTG). lac repressor encoded by lacI
   9695..9713    +  promoter       T3 promoter: promoter for bacteriophage T3 RNA polymerase
