[The description below was written by a language model from this plasmid's Addgene catalogue record and pLannotate feature annotations shown in this document.]
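Description:
TFORF1760 is a third-generation-style, self-inactivating lentiviral expression plasmid built on the pLX_TRC317 backbone and carrying the human zinc-finger gene ZNF25 (also known as KOX19) as one member of a barcoded transcription factor ORF collection. In bacteria it is maintained through a high-copy ColE1/pUC-type origin and selected with ampicillin via the β-lactamase gene. An f1 origin and remnants of a lac/lacZα cloning region flanked by T3 and T7 promoters are also present in the backbone. The depositor notes that the plasmid can recombine during propagation, as is common for LTR-containing vectors.

The viral genome is transcribed from an RSV promoter fused to a truncated HIV-1 5' LTR. This is followed by the Ψ packaging signal with a partial gag sequence, the Rev response element for Rev-dependent nuclear export, and a cPPT/CTS. It ends in a ΔU3 3' LTR that inactivates LTR promoter activity after integration, with an SV40 polyadenylation signal downstream. Within this unit, an SV40 early promoter drives puromycin N-acetyltransferase for selection of transduced mammalian cells. The strong constitutive EF-1α promoter drives the ZNF25 ORF, with a WPRE downstream to enhance transcript expression. The automated annotation marks only the first roughly 400 bp after the promoter as ZNF25, although the catalogue lists a 1,472 bp insert. The remainder of the ORF and the 24-bp barcode are not annotated as features and presumably lie in the unannotated stretch before the WPRE.

The construct is intended for overexpressing ZNF25 in mammalian cells. The unique barcode allows this factor to be identified in pooled screens, such as the directed-differentiation screens for which the library was made.
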