Addgene plasmid #142842: TFORF1760
Purpose: Lentiviral vector for overexpressing transcription factor ORFs with unique 24-bp barcodes. Barcodes facilitate identification of transcription factors in pooled screens.
Depositing lab: Feng Zhang. Depositing organization: Broad Institute. Publication: A transcription factor atlas of directed differentiation. Joung J, Ma S, Tay T, Geiger-Schuller KR, Kirchgatterer PC, Verdine VK, Guo B, Arias-Garcia MA, Allen WE, Singh A, Kuksenko O, Abudayyeh OO, Gootenberg JS, Fu Z, Macrae RK, Buenrostro JD, Regev A, Zhang F. Cell. 2023 Jan 5;186(1):209-229.e26. doi: 10.1016/j.cell.2022.11.026. PubMed 36608654.
Backbone
  Vector backbone: pLX_TRC317
  Backbone manufacturer: Broad Institute Genetic Perturbation Platform
  Backbone size w/o insert (bp): 8264
  Vector type: Mammalian Expression, Lentiviral
  Selectable markers: Puromycin
Growth in bacteria
  Bacterial resistance: Ampicillin, 100 μg/mL
  Growth temperature: 37°C
  Growth strain: NEB Stable
  Copy number: High Copy
Gene/Insert
  Gene/Insert name: ZNF25
  Species: H. sapiens (human)
  Insert size (bp): 1472
  Entrez Gene: ZNF25 (a.k.a. Zfp9, KOX19, FLJ31890, DKFZp564C206)
  Promoter: EF1a
  Cloning method: Unknown
  Sequencing primers: 5′ GGGTGGAGACTGAAGTTAGGCCAG; 3′ CACATAGCGTAAAAGGAGCAACATAG
Terms and licenses: Academic/Nonprofit Terms; Industry Terms: Not Available to Industry
Depositor comments: XM_005252385,XM_005252386,XM_005252384,NM_145011,ENST00000302609 . The transcription factor ORF portion of this plasmid was synthesized by Genewiz. Please test multiple small colonies in case of plasmid recombination. To make this collection available in a timely manner, a portion of this collection was not fully sequenced by Addgene. If an Addgene verified full plasmid sequence is not available, please contact us prior to placing an order to request the full sequence.
How to cite: TFORF1760 was a gift from Feng Zhang (Addgene plasmid # 142842 ; http://n2t.net/addgene:142842 ; RRID:Addgene_142842)
