>Addgene plasmid #142842 | TFORF1760 | depositor partial sequence | sequence record 280664 | Insert
ACCGCCACCATGAACAAGTTCCAGGGACCCGTGACATTAAAGGATGTTATTGTGGAATTCACCAAGGAAG
AATGGAAGTTACTGACCCCTGCTCAGAGGACTCTGTATAAGGATGTGATGCTGGAAAACTATAGTCACCT
TGTCTCAGTGGGTTACCATGTGAATAAGCCAAATGCAGTCTTCAAGTTGAAGCAAGGAAAAGAGCCATGG
ATATTAGAAGTAGAATTTCCACATCGGGGCTTCCCTGAAGACCTATGGAGCATTCATGATCTAGAAGCAA
GATACCAGGAAAGCCAAGCTGGAAATTCAAGGAATGGAGAACTCACAAAACATCAGAAAACTCATACCAC
AGAGAAAGCCTGTGAATGTAAGGAATGTGGGAAGTTCTTCTGCCAGAAGTCTGCCCTCATAGTACATCAG
CATACTCACTCAAAGGGCAAATCCTATGACTGTGATAAATGTGGGAAATCTTTCTCTAAAAATGAAGACC
TCATAAGACATCAGAAAATTCACACGAGAGATAAAACCTATGAGTGTAAAGAATGTAAGAAAATATTTTA
CCACCTATCATCTCTCAGTAGACATCTGAGAACCCATGCAGGAGAGAAACCCTATGAATGTAATCAGTGT
GAAAAATCCTTCTACCAGAAACCACATCTCACAGAACATCAGAAAACACACACAGGGGAGAAACCTTTTG
AATGTACTGAATGTGGGAAGTTCTTCTATGTGAAGGCATACCTCATGGTACATCAGAAAACACACACAGG
GGAGAAACCCTATGAGTGTAAGGAGTGTGGGAAAGCCTTTTCCCAGAAGTCACACCTCACAGTACATCAG
AGAATGCACACAGGGGAGAAACCCTATAAATGTAAGGAATGTGGGAAATTCTTCTCTAGGAATTCACACC
TCAAAACTCATCAGAGAAGTCACACAGGAGAGAAACCCTATGAATGTAAGGAATGTAGGAAATGCTTCTA
CCAGAAGTCAGCCCTCACAGTACATCAGCGAACTCACACAGGGGAGAAACCCTTTGAATGTAATAAATGT
GGGAAAACATTTTACTATAAATCAGACCTCACTAAACATCAGAGAAAACACACAGGGGAGAAGCCCTATG
AATGCACAGAATGTGGCAAATCTTTTGCTGTGAATTCAGTCCTCAGATTACATCAAAGGACTCACACAGG
AGAGAAGCCCTATGCATGCAAGGAATGTGGGAAGTCCTTTTCTCAGAAGTCACATTTTATTATACATCAG
AGAAAACACACAGGGGAGAAGCCCTATGAGTGTCAGGAGTGTGGGGAAACCTTTATCCAGAAGTCACAAC
TCACTGCACATCAGAAGACACACACAAAGAAGAGGAATGCTGAGAAGTAGTAATGAACTAGTCCGTAACT
TGAAAGTATTTCGATTTCTTGGCTTTATATATCTTGTGGAAAGGACGAGAGATCACTTAACGCGCCTCAT
CG
