>Addgene plasmid #142842 | TFORF1760 | depositor partial sequence | sequence record 280665 | Barcode
GAGATCACTTAACGCGCCTCATCG
